>Addgene plasmid #141979 | TFORF2231 | addgene full sequence | sequence record 395868 | Addgene NGS Result
TTAATGTAGTCTTATGCAATACTCTTGTAGTCTTGCAACATGGTAACGATGAGTTAGCAACATGCCTTAC
AAGGAGAGAAAAAGCACCGTGCATGCCGATTGGTGGAAGTAAGGTGGTACGATCGTGCCTTATTAGGAAG
GCAACAGACGGGTCTGACATGGATTGGACGAACCACTGAATTGCCGCATTGCAGAGATATTGTATTTAAG
TGCCTAGCTCGATACATAAACGGGTCTCTCTGGTTAGACCAGATCTGAGCCTGGGAGCTCTCTGGCTAAC
TAGGGAACCCACTGCTTAAGCCTCAATAAAGCTTGCCTTGAGTGCTTCAAGTAGTGTGTGCCCGTCTGTT
GTGTGACTCTGGTAACTAGAGATCCCTCAGACCCTTTTAGTCAGTGTGGAAAATCTCTAGCAGTGGCGCC
CGAACAGGGACTTGAAAGCGAAAGGGAAACCAGAGGAGCTCTCTCGACGCAGGACTCGGCTTGCTGAAGC
GCGCACGGCAAGAGGCGAGGGGCGGCGACTGGTGAGTACGCCAAAAATTTTGACTAGCGGAGGCTAGAAG
GAGAGAGATGGGTGCGAGAGCGTCAGTATTAAGCGGGGGAGAATTAGATCGCGATGGGAAAAAATTCGGT
TAAGGCCAGGGGGAAAGAAAAAATATAAATTAAAACATATAGTATGGGCAAGCAGGGAGCTAGAACGATT
CGCAGTTAATCCTGGCCTGTTAGAAACATCAGAAGGCTGTAGACAAATACTGGGACAGCTACAACCATCC
CTTCAGACAGGATCAGAAGAACTTAGATCATTATATAATACAGTAGCAACCCTCTATTGTGTGCATCAAA
GGATAGAGATAAAAGACACCAAGGAAGCTTTAGACAAGATAGAGGAAGAGCAAAACAAAAGTAAGACCAC
CGCACAGCAAGCGGCCGCTGATCTTCAGACCTGGAGGAGGAGATATGAGGGACAATTGGAGAAGTGAATT
ATATAAATATAAAGTAGTAAAAATTGAACCATTAGGAGTAGCACCCACCAAGGCAAAGAGAAGAGTGGTG
CAGAGAGAAAAAAGAGCAGTGGGAATAGGAGCTTTGTTCCTTGGGTTCTTGGGAGCAGCAGGAAGCACTA
TGGGCGCAGCGTCAATGACGCTGACGGTACAGGCCAGACAATTATTGTCTGGTATAGTGCAGCAGCAGAA
CAATTTGCTGAGGGCTATTGAGGCGCAACAGCATCTGTTGCAACTCACAGTCTGGGGCATCAAGCAGCTC
CAGGCAAGAATCCTGGCTGTGGAAAGATACCTAAAGGATCAACAGCTCCTGGGGATTTGGGGTTGCTCTG
GAAAACTCATTTGCACCACTGCTGTGCCTTGGAATGCTAGTTGGAGTAATAAATCTCTGGAACAGATTTG
GAATCACACGACCTGGATGGAGTGGGACAGAGAAATTAACAATTACACAAGCTTAATACACTCCTTAATT
GAAGAATCGCAAAACCAGCAAGAAAAGAATGAACAAGAATTATTGGAATTAGATAAATGGGCAAGTTTGT
GGAATTGGTTTAACATAACAAATTGGCTGTGGTATATAAAATTATTCATAATGATAGTAGGAGGCTTGGT
AGGTTTAAGAATAGTTTTTGCTGTACTTTCTATAGTGAATAGAGTTAGGCAGGGATATTCACCATTATCG
TTTCAGACCCACCTCCCAACCCCGAGGGGACCCATGCATTGCATCTCAATTAGTCAGCAACCAGGTGTGG
AAAGTCCCCAGGCTCCCCAGCAGGCAGAAGTATGCAAAGCATGCGTCTCAATTAGTCAGCAACCATAGTC
CCGCCCCTAACTCCGCCCATCCCGCCCCTAACTCCGCCCAGTTCCGCCCATTCTCCGCCCCATGGCTGAC
TAATTTTTTTTATTTATGCAGAGGCCGAGGCCGCCTCGGCCTCTGAGCTATTCCAGAAGTAGTGAGGAGG
CTTTTTTGGAGGCCTAGGCTTTTGCAAAAAGCTTTCTAGAGGTACCACCGGAGCTTACCATGACCGAGTA
CAAGCCCACGGTGCGCCTCGCCACCCGCGACGACGTCCCCAGGGCCGTACGCACCCTCGCCGCCGCGTTC
GCCGACTACCCCGCCACGCGCCACACCGTCGATCCGGACCGCCACATCGAGCGGGTCACCGAGCTGCAAG
AACTCTTCCTCACGCGCGTCGGGCTCGACATCGGCAAGGTGTGGGTCGCGGACGACGGCGCCGCCGTGGC
GGTCTGGACCACGCCGGAGAGCGTCGAAGCGGGGGCGGTGTTCGCCGAGATCGGCCCGCGCATGGCCGAG
TTGAGCGGTTCCCGGCTGGCCGCGCAGCAACAGATGGAAGGCCTCCTGGCGCCGCACCGGCCCAAGGAGC
CCGCGTGGTTCCTGGCCACCGTCGGCGTCTCGCCCGACCACCAGGGCAAGGGTCTGGGCAGCGCCGTCGT
GCTCCCCGGAGTGGAGGCGGCCGAGCGCGCCGGGGTGCCCGCCTTCCTGGAGACCTCCGCGCCCCGCAAC
CTCCCCTTCTACGAGCGGCTCGGCTTCACCGTCACCGCCGACGTCGAGGTGCCCGAAGGACCGCGCACCT
GGTGCATGACCCGCAAGCCCGGTGCCAGTTAACGAATTCTAGATCTTGAGACAAATGGCAGTATTCATCC
ACAATTTTAAAAGAAAAGGGGGGATTGGGGGGTACAGTGCAGGGGAAAGAATAGTAGACATAATAGCAAC
AGACATACAAACTAAAGAATTACAAAAACAAATTACAAAAATTCAAAATTTTCGGGTTTATTACAGGGAC
AGCAGAGATCCACTTTGGCGCCGGCTCGAGGCCTGCAGGTGCAAAGATGGATAAAGTTTTAAACAGAGAG
GAATCTTTGCAGCTAATGGACCTTCTAGGTCTTGAAAGGAGTGGGAATTGGCTCCGGTGCCCGTCAGTGG
GCAGAGCGCACATCGCCCACAGTCCCCGAGAAGTTGGGGGGAGGGGTCGGCAATTGAACCGGTGCCTAGA
GAAGGTGGCGCGGGGTAAACTGGGAAAGTGATGTCGTGTACTGGCTCCGCCTTTTTCCCGAGGGTGGGGG
AGAACCGTATATAAGTGCAGTAGTCGCCGTGAACGTTCTTTTTCGCAACGGGTTTGCCGCCAGAACACAG
GTAAGTGCCGTGTGTGGTTCCCGCGGGCCTGGCCTCTTTACGGGTTATGGCCCTTGCGTGCCTTGAATTA
CTTCCACCTGGCTGCAGTACGTGATTCTTGATCCCGAGCTTCGGGTTGGAAGTGGGTGGGAGAGTTCGAG
GCCTTGCGCTTAAGGAGCCCCTTCGCCTCGTGCTTGAGTTGAGGCCTGGCCTGGGCGCTGGGGCCGCCGC
GTGCGAATCTGGTGGCACCTTCGCGCCTGTCTCGCTGCTTTCGATAAGTCTCTAGCCATTTAAAATTTTT
GATGACCTGCTGCGACGCTTTTTTTCTGGCAAGATAGTCTTGTAAATGCGGGCCAAGATCTGCACACTGG
TATTTCGGTTTTTGGGGCCGCGGGCGGCGACGGGGCCCGTGCGTCCCAGCGCACATGTTCGGCGAGGCGG
GGCCTGCGAGCGCGGCCACCGAGAATCGGACGGGGGTAGTCTCAAGCTGGCCGGCCTGCTCTGGTGCCTG
GCCTCGCGCCGCCGTGTATCGCCCCGCCCTGGGCGGCAAGGCTGGCCCGGTCGGCACCAGTTGCGTGAGC
GGAAAGATGGCCGCTTCCCGGCCCTGCTGCAGGGAGCTCAAAATGGAGGACGCGGCGCTCGGGAGAGCGG
GCGGGTGAGTCACCCACACAAAGGAAAAGGGCCTTTCCGTCCTCAGCCGTCGCTTCATGTGACTCCACGG
AGTACCGGGCGCCGTCCAGGCACCTCGATTAGTTCTCGAGCTTTTGGAGTACGTCGTCTTTAGGTTGGGG
GGAGGGGTTTTATGCGATGGAGTTTCCCCACACTGAGTGGGTGGAGACTGAAGTTAGGCCAGCTTGGCAC
TTGATGTAATTCTCCTTGGAATTTGCCCTTTTTGAGTTTGGATCTTGGTTCATTCTCAAGCCTCAGACAG
TGGTTCAAAGTTTTTTTCTTCCATTTCAGGTGTCGTGAGGCTAGCACCGCCACCATGATTCTGGAAGGAG
GTGGTGTAATGAATCTCAACCCCGGCAACAACCTCCTTCACCAGCCGCCAGCCTGGACAGACAGCTACTC
CACGTGCAATGTTTCCAGTGGGTTTTTTGGAGGCCAGTGGCATGAAATTCATCCTCAGTACTGGACCAAG
TACCAGGTGTGGGAGTGGCTCCAGCACCTCCTGGACACCAACCAGCTGGATGCCAATTGTATCCCTTTCC
AAGAGTTCGACATCAACGGCGAGCACCTCTGCAGCATGAGTTTGCAGGAGTTCACCCGGGCGGCAGGGAC
GGCGGGGCAGCTCCTCTACAGCAACTTGCAGCATCTGAAGTGGAACGGCCAGTGCAGTAGTGACCTGTTC
CAGTCCACACACAATGTCATTGTCAAGACTGAACAAACTGAGCCTTCCATCATGAACACCTGGAAAGACG
AGAACTATTTATATGACACCAACTATGGTAGCACAGTAGATTTGTTGGACAGCAAAACTTTCTGCCGGGC
TCAGATCTCCATGACAACCACCAGTCACCTTCCTGTTGCAGAGTCACCTGATATGAAAAAGGAGCAAGAC
CCCCCTGCCAAGTGCCACACCAAAAAGCACAACCCGAGAGGGACTCACTTATGGGAATTCATCCGCGACA
TCCTCTTGAACCCAGACAAGAACCCAGGATTAATAAAATGGGAAGACCGATCTGAGGGCGTCTTCAGGTT
CTTGAAATCAGAGGCAGTGGCTCAGCTATGGGGTAAAAAGAAGAACAACAGCAGCATGACCTATGAAAAG
CTCAGCCGAGCTATGAGATATTACTACAAAAGAGAAATTCTGGAGCGTGTGGATGGACGAAGACTGGTAT
ATAAATTTGGGAAGAATGCCCGAGGATGGAGAGAAAATGAAAACTAGTAATGAACTAGTCCGTAACTTGA
AAGTATTTCGATTTCTTGGCTTTATATATCTTGTGGAAAGGACGAAGGATACAGGTGCTGGAGACTTAAA
CGCGTTAAGTCGACAATCAACCTCTGGATTACAAAATTTGTGAAAGATTGACTGGTATTCTTAACTATGT
TGCTCCTTTTACGCTATGTGGATACGCTGCTTTAATGCCTTTGTATCATGCTATTGCTTCCCGTATGGCT
TTCATTTTCTCCTCCTTGTATAAATCCTGGTTGCTGTCTCTTTATGAGGAGTTGTGGCCCGTTGTCAGGC
AACGTGGCGTGGTGTGCACTGTGTTTGCTGACGCAACCCCCACTGGTTGGGGCATTGCCACCACCTGTCA
GCTCCTTTCCGGGACTTTCGCTTTCCCCCTCCCTATTGCCACGGCGGAACTCATCGCCGCCTGCCTTGCC
CGCTGCTGGACAGGGGCTCGGCTGTTGGGCACTGACAATTCCGTGGTGTTGTCGGGGAAATCATCGTCCT
TTCCTTGGCTGCTCGCCTGTGTTGCCACCTGGATTCTGCGCGGGACGTCCTTCTGCTACGTCCCTTCGGC
CCTCAATCCAGCGGACCTTCCTTCCCGCGGCCTGCTGCCGGCTCTGCGGCCTCTTCCGCGTCTTCGCCTT
CGCCCTCAGACGAGTCGGATCTCCCTTTGGGCCGCCTCCCCGCGTCGACTTTAAGACCAATGACTTACAA
GGCAGCTGTAGATCTTAGCCACTTTTTAAAAGAAAAGGGGGGACTGGAAGGGCTAATTCACTCCCAACGA
AGACAAGATCTGCTTTTTGCTTGTACTGGGTCTCTCTGGTTAGACCAGATCTGAGCCTGGGAGCTCTCTG
GCTAACTAGGGAACCCACTGCTTAAGCCTCAATAAAGCTTGCCTTGAGTGCTTCAAGTAGTGTGTGCCCG
TCTGTTGTGTGACTCTGGTAACTAGAGATCCCTCAGACCCTTTTAGTCAGTGTGGAAAATCTCTAGCAGT
ACGTATAGTAGTTCATGTCATCTTATTATTCAGTATTTATAACTTGCAAAGAAATGAATATCAGAGAGTG
AGAGGAACTTGTTTATTGCAGCTTATAATGGTTACAAATAAAGCAATAGCATCACAAATTTCACAAATAA
AGCATTTTTTTCACTGCATTCTAGTTGTGGTTTGTCCAAACTCATCAATGTATCTTATCATGTCTGGCTC
TAGCTATCCCGCCCCTAACTCCGCCCATCCCGCCCCTAACTCCGCCCAGTTCCGCCCATTCTCCGCCCCA
TGGCTGACTAATTTTTTTTATTTATGCAGAGGCCGAGGCCGCCTCGGCCTCTGAGCTATTCCAGAAGTAG
TGAGGAGGCTTTTTTGGAGGCCTAGGGACGTACCCAATTCGCCCTATAGTGAGTCGTATTACGCGCGCTC
ACTGGCCGTCGTTTTACAACGTCGTGACTGGGAAAACCCTGGCGTTACCCAACTTAATCGCCTTGCAGCA
CATCCCCCTTTCGCCAGCTGGCGTAATAGCGAAGAGGCCCGCACCGATCGCCCTTCCCAACAGTTGCGCA
GCCTGAATGGCGAATGGG
[124 nt withheld, positions 6599-6722]
C
[91 nt withheld, positions 6724-6814]
A
[49 nt withheld, positions 6816-6864]
CCTTTGACGTTGGAGTCCACGTTCTTT
[37 nt withheld, positions 6892-6928]
ACCCTATCTCGGTCTATTCTTTTGATTTATAAGGGATTTTGCCGATTTCGGCCTATTGGTTAAAAAATGA
GCTGATTTAACAAAAATTTAACGCGAATTTTAACAAAATATTAACGCTTACAATTTAGGTGGCACTTTTC
GGGGAAATGTGCGCGGAACCCCTATTTGTTTATTTTTCTAAATACATTCAAATATGTATCCGCTCATGAG
ACAATAACCCTGATAAATGCTTCAATAATATTGAAAAAGGAAGAGTATGAGTATTCAACATTTCCGTGTC
GCCCTTATTCCCTTTTTTGCGGCATTTTGCCTTCCTGTTTTTGCTCACCCAGAAACGCTGGTGAAAGTAA
AAGATGCTGAAGATCAGTTGGGTGCACGAGTGGGTTACATCGAACTGGATCTCAACAGCGGTAAGATCCT
TGAGAGTTTTCGCCCCGAAGAACGTTTTCCAATGATGAGCACTTTTAAAGTTCTGCTATGTGGCGCGGTA
TTATCCCGTATTGACGCCGGGCAAGAGCAACTCGGTCGCCGCATACACTATTCTCAGAATGACTTGGTTG
AGTACTCACCAGTCACAGAAAAGCATCTTACGGATGGCATGACAGTAAGAGAATTATGCAGTGCTGCCAT
AACCATGAGTGATAACACTGCGGCCAACTTACTTCTGACAACGATCGGAGGACCGAAGGAGCTAACCGCT
TTTTTGCACAACATGGGGGATCATGTAACTCGCCTTGATCGTTGGGAACCGGAGCTGAATGAAGCCATAC
CAAACGACGAGCGTGACACCACGATGCCTGTAGCAATGGCAACAACGTTGCGCAAACTATTAACTGGCGA
ACTACTTACTCTAGCTTCCCGGCAACAATTAATAGACTGGATGGAGGCGGATAAAGTTGCAGGACCACTT
CTGCGCTCGGCCCTTCCGGCTGGCTGGTTTATTGCTGATAAATCTGGAGCCGGTGAGCGTGGGTCTCGCG
GTATCATTGCAGCACTGGGGCCAGATGGTAAGCCCTCCCGTATCGTAGTTATCTACACGACGGGGAGTCA
GGCAACTATGGATGAACGAAATAGACAGATCGCTGAGATAGGTGCCTCACTGATTAAGCATTGGTAACTG
TCAGACCAAGTTTACTCATATATACTTTAGATTGATTTAAAACTTCATTTTTAATTTAAAAGGATCTAGG
TGAAGATCCTTTTTGATAATCTCATGACCAAAATCCCTTAACGTGAGTTTTCGTTCCACTGAGCGTCAGA
CCCCGTAGAAAAGATCAAAGGATCTTCTTGAGATCCTTTTTTTCTGCGCGTAATCTGCTGCTTGCAAACA
AAAAAACCACCGCTACCAGCGGTGGTTTGTTTGCCGGATCAAGAGCTACCAACTCTTTTTCCGAAGGTAA
CTGGCTTCAGCAGAGCGCAGATACCAAATACTGTTCTTCTAGTGTAGCCGTAGTTAGGCCACCACTTCAA
GAACTCTGTAGCACCGCCTACATACCTCGCTCTGCTAATCCTGTTACCAGTGGCTGCTGCCAGTGGCGAT
AAGTCGTGTCTTACCGGGTTGGACTCAAGACGATAGTTACCGGATAAGGCGCAGCGGTCGGGCTGAACGG
GGGGTTCGTGCACACAGCCCAGCTTGGAGCGAACGACCTACACCGAACTGAGATACCTACAGCGTGAGCT
ATGAGAAAGCGCCACGCTTCCCGAAGGGAGAAAGGCGGACAGGTATCCGGTAAGCGGCAGGGTCGGAACA
GGAGAGCGCACGAGGGAGCTTCCAGGGGGAAACGCCTGGTATCTTTATAGTCCTGTCGGGTTTCGCCACC
TCTGACTTGAGCGTCGATTTTTGTGATGCTCGTCAGGGGGGCGGAGCCTATGGAAAAACGCCAGCAACGC
GGCCTTTTTACGGTTCCTGGCCTTTTGCTGGCCTTTTGCTCACATGTTCTTTCCTGCGTTATCCCCTGAT
TCTGTGGATAACCGTATTACCGCCTTTGAGTGAGCTGATACCGCTCGCCGCAGCCGAACGACCGAGCGCA
GCGAGTCAGTGAGCGAGGAAGCGGAAGAGCGCCCAATACGCAAACCGCCTCTCCCCGCGCGTTGGCCGAT
TCATTAATGCAGCTGGCACGACAGGTTTCCCGACTGGAAAGCGGGCAGTGAGCGCAACGCAATTAATGTG
AGTTAGCTCACTCATTAGGCACCCCAGGCTTTACACTTTATGCTTCCGGCTCGTATGTTGTGTGGAATTG
TGAGCGGATAACAATTTCACACAGGAAACAGCTATGACCATGATTACGCCAAGCGCGCAATTAACCCTCA
CTAAAGGGAACAAAAGCTGGAGCTGCAAGC
Features (pLannotate 1.2.2; 31 found; start..end, strand, type, name):
      5..231     +  promoter       RSV promoter: Rous sarcoma virus enhancer/promoter
    232..412     +  LTR            5' LTR (truncated): truncated 5' long terminal repeat (LTR) from HIV-1
    459..584     +  misc_feature   HIV-1 Ψ: packaging signal of human immunodeficiency virus type 1
    568..931     +  CDS            HIV-1 gag (fragment): gag protein from human immunodeficiency virus 1; gag
   1077..1310    +  misc_feature   RRE: The Rev response element (RRE) of HIV-1 allows for Rev-dependent mRNA export from the nucleus to the cytoplasm.
   1687..1713    +  CDS            Rev (fragment): human immunodeficiency virus 1 (HIV-1) Rev protein; rev; enhances nuclear export of unspliced and incompletely spliced viral mRNAs
   1720..1743    +  promoter       SV40 promoter (fragment): SV40 early promoter
   1744..1815    +  promoter       SV40 promoter (fragment): SV40 enhancer and early promoter
   1839..1974    +  rep_origin     SV40 ori: SV40 origin of replication
   2020..2616    +  CDS            PuroR (fragment): puromycin N-acetyltransferase; pac from Streptomyces; confers resistance to puromycin
   2665..2782    +  misc_feature   cPPT/CTS: central polypurine tract and central termination sequence of HIV-1
   2847..2913    +  CDS            small t antigen (fragment): SV40 (simian virus 40) small t antigen
   2920..4098    +  promoter       EF-1α promoter: strong constitutive promoter for human elongation factor EF-1α
   4115..5014    +  CDS            EHF: EHF_HUMAN - Also known as ESE3, ESE3B From Homo sapiens (Human).
   5030..5083    +  promoter       U6 promoter (fragment): RNA polymerase III promoter for human U6 snRNA
   5125..5713    +  misc_feature   WPRE: woodchuck hepatitis virus posttranscriptional regulatory element
   5764..5783    +  misc_feature   cPPT/CTS (fragment): central polypurine tract and central termination sequence of HIV-1
   5785..6018    +  LTR            3' LTR (ΔU3): self-inactivating 3' long terminal repeat (LTR) from HIV-1
   6096..6217    +  polyA_signal   SV40 poly(A) signal: SV40 polyadenylation signal
   6257..6392    +  rep_origin     SV40 ori: SV40 origin of replication
   6413..6431    -  promoter       T7 promoter: promoter for bacteriophage T7 RNA polymerase
   6439..6594    +  CDS            lacZα (fragment): LacZα fragment of β-galactosidase; lacZ fragment
   6599..7027    +  rep_origin     f1 ori (sequence partly withheld): f1 bacteriophage origin of replication; arrow indicates direction of (+) strand synthesis
   7080..7184    +  promoter       AmpR promoter: bla
   7185..8045    +  CDS            AmpR: β-lactamase; bla; confers resistance to ampicillin, carbenicillin, and related antibiotics
   8216..8804    +  rep_origin     ori: high-copy-number ColE1/pMB1/pBR322/pUC origin of replication
   8987..9079    +  CDS            lacI (fragment): lac repressor; lacI; The lac repressor binds to the lac operator to inhibit transcription in E. coli. This inhibition can be relieved by adding lactose or isopropyl-β-D-thiogalactopyranoside (IPTG).
   9092..9113    +  protein_bind   CAP binding site: CAP binding activates transcription in the presence of cAMP. E. coli catabolite activator protein
   9128..9158    +  promoter       lac promoter: promoter for the E. coli lac operon
   9166..9182    +  protein_bind   lac operator: The lac repressor binds to the lac operator to inhibit transcription in E. coli. This inhibition can be relieved by adding lactose or isopropyl-β-D-thiogalactopyranoside (IPTG). lac repressor encoded by lacI
   9227..9245    +  promoter       T3 promoter: promoter for bacteriophage T3 RNA polymerase
