[The description below was written by a language model from this plasmid's Addgene catalogue record and pLannotate feature annotations shown in this document.]
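Description:
TFORF2231 is a third-generation-style, self-inactivating lentiviral expression plasmid built on the pLX_TRC317 backbone and carrying the human ETS-family transcription factor EHF (also called ESE3). It belongs to a large barcoded transcription factor ORF collection intended for overexpression in mammalian cells. In bacteria it is maintained through a high-copy ColE1/pUC-type origin and selected with ampicillin via β-lactamase. An f1 origin and remnants of a lac/lacZα cloning region with flanking T3 and T7 promoters are also present in the backbone. The depositor notes that the plasmid can recombine, which is typical of LTR-containing vectors.

The viral genome is transcribed from an RSV promoter fused to a truncated HIV-1 5' LTR. It contains the Ψ packaging signal with a partial gag sequence, the Rev response element for nuclear export of the full-length RNA, a cPPT/CTS element, and a ΔU3 3' LTR followed by an SV40 polyadenylation signal. Two expression units sit between the LTRs. An SV40 early promoter drives puromycin N-acetyltransferase for selection of transduced cells. The strong constitutive EF-1α promoter drives the EHF coding sequence, with a downstream WPRE to enhance transcript stability and expression.

According to the record, each ORF in the collection is paired with a unique 24-bp barcode, although the feature table does not annotate it. The catalogued insert is about 100 bp longer than the annotated EHF coding sequence. The barcode allows the transcription factor in each cell to be identified by sequencing. This suits the construct to pooled overexpression screens, such as those for factors that direct cell differentiation, as well as to individual EHF gain-of-function experiments.
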