Addgene plasmid #141979: TFORF2231
Purpose: Lentiviral vector for overexpressing transcription factor ORFs with unique 24-bp barcodes. Barcodes facilitate identification of transcription factors in pooled screens.
Depositing lab: Feng Zhang. Depositing organization: Broad Institute. Publication: A transcription factor atlas of directed differentiation. Joung J, Ma S, Tay T, Geiger-Schuller KR, Kirchgatterer PC, Verdine VK, Guo B, Arias-Garcia MA, Allen WE, Singh A, Kuksenko O, Abudayyeh OO, Gootenberg JS, Fu Z, Macrae RK, Buenrostro JD, Regev A, Zhang F. Cell. 2023 Jan 5;186(1):209-229.e26. doi: 10.1016/j.cell.2022.11.026. PubMed 36608654.
Backbone
  Vector backbone: pLX_TRC317
  Backbone manufacturer: Broad Institute Genetic Perturbation Platform
  Backbone size w/o insert (bp): 8264
  Vector type: Mammalian Expression, Lentiviral
  Selectable markers: Puromycin
Growth in bacteria
  Bacterial resistance: Ampicillin, 100 μg/mL
  Growth temperature: 37°C
  Growth strain: NEB Stable
  Copy number: High Copy
Gene/Insert
  Gene/Insert name: EHF
  Species: H. sapiens (human)
  Insert size (bp): 1004
  Entrez Gene: EHF (a.k.a. ESE3, ESE3B, ESEJ)
  Promoter: EF1a
  Cloning method: Unknown
  Sequencing primers: 5′ GGGTGGAGACTGAAGTTAGGCCAG; 3′ CACATAGCGTAAAAGGAGCAACATAG
Terms and licenses: Academic/Nonprofit Terms; Industry Terms: Not Available to Industry
Depositor comments: NM_012153,XM_011519984,XM_005252860,XM_011519985,ENST00000257831,ENST00000530286,ENST00000533754 . The transcription factor ORF portion of this plasmid was synthesized by Genewiz. Please test multiple small colonies in case of plasmid recombination. To make this collection available in a timely manner, a portion of this collection was not fully sequenced by Addgene. If an Addgene verified full plasmid sequence is not available, please contact us prior to placing an order to request the full sequence.
How to cite: TFORF2231 was a gift from Feng Zhang (Addgene plasmid # 141979 ; http://n2t.net/addgene:141979 ; RRID:Addgene_141979)
