>Addgene plasmid #141979 | TFORF2231 | depositor partial sequence | sequence record 278074 | Insert
ACCGCCACCATGATTCTGGAAGGAGGTGGTGTAATGAATCTCAACCCCGGCAACAACCTCCTTCACCAGC
CGCCAGCCTGGACAGACAGCTACTCCACGTGCAATGTTTCCAGTGGGTTTTTTGGAGGCCAGTGGCATGA
AATTCATCCTCAGTACTGGACCAAGTACCAGGTGTGGGAGTGGCTCCAGCACCTCCTGGACACCAACCAG
CTGGATGCCAATTGTATCCCTTTCCAAGAGTTCGACATCAACGGCGAGCACCTCTGCAGCATGAGTTTGC
AGGAGTTCACCCGGGCGGCAGGGACGGCGGGGCAGCTCCTCTACAGCAACTTGCAGCATCTGAAGTGGAA
CGGCCAGTGCAGTAGTGACCTGTTCCAGTCCACACACAATGTCATTGTCAAGACTGAACAAACTGAGCCT
TCCATCATGAACACCTGGAAAGACGAGAACTATTTATATGACACCAACTATGGTAGCACAGTAGATTTGT
TGGACAGCAAAACTTTCTGCCGGGCTCAGATCTCCATGACAACCACCAGTCACCTTCCTGTTGCAGAGTC
ACCTGATATGAAAAAGGAGCAAGACCCCCCTGCCAAGTGCCACACCAAAAAGCACAACCCGAGAGGGACT
CACTTATGGGAATTCATCCGCGACATCCTCTTGAACCCAGACAAGAACCCAGGATTAATAAAATGGGAAG
ACCGATCTGAGGGCGTCTTCAGGTTCTTGAAATCAGAGGCAGTGGCTCAGCTATGGGGTAAAAAGAAGAA
CAACAGCAGCATGACCTATGAAAAGCTCAGCCGAGCTATGAGATATTACTACAAAAGAGAAATTCTGGAG
CGTGTGGATGGACGAAGACTGGTATATAAATTTGGGAAGAATGCCCGAGGATGGAGAGAAAATGAAAACT
AGTAATGAACTAGTCCGTAACTTGAAAGTATTTCGATTTCTTGGCTTTATATATCTTGTGGAAAGGACGA
AGGATACAGGTGCTGGAGACTTAA
