>Addgene plasmid #141979 | TFORF2231 | depositor partial sequence | sequence record 278075 | Barcode
AGGATACAGGTGCTGGAGACTTAA
